Addgene plasmid #58853: pAAV-Syn-Mac-GFP
Purpose: AAV-mediated expression of Mac-GFP under the Syn promoter
Depositing lab: Edward Boyden. Depositing organization: Massachusetts Institute of Technology. Publication: High-performance genetically targetable optical neural silencing by light-driven proton pumps. Chow BY, Han X, Dobry AS, Qian X, Chuong AS, Li M, Henninger MA, Belfort GM, Lin Y, Monahan PE, Boyden ES. Nature. 2010 Jan 7. 463(7277):98-102. 10.1038/nature08652 PubMed 20054397.
Backbone
  Vector backbone: AAV
  Backbone size w/o insert (bp): 4708
  Total vector size (bp): 6379
  Vector type: Mammalian Expression, AAV
Growth in bacteria
  Bacterial resistance: Ampicillin, 100 μg/mL
  Growth temperature: 37°C
  Growth strain: NEB Stable
  Growth instructions: Stbl3 at 30C (use carbenicillin if using Stbl3) OR DH5a at 37C
  Copy number: Low Copy
Gene/Insert
  Gene/Insert name: Mac-GFP (alt name: Leptosphaeria maculans opsin)
  Species: Leptosphaeria maculans
  Insert size (bp): 1671
  GenBank ID: GU045595.1
  Promoter: Syn
  Tag / fusion protein: GFP (C terminal on insert)
  Cloning method: Restriction Enzyme; 5′ cloning site BamHI (not destroyed); 3′ cloning site EcoRI (not destroyed)
  Sequencing primers: 5′ CTGCGTATGAGTGCAAG; 3′ cagcgtatccacatagcg
Terms and licenses: Academic/Nonprofit Terms; Industry Terms: Not Available to Industry
Depositor comments: Plasmid is completely sequenced by the depositing lab except parts of the origin and both ITRs. Multiple digestions were done to verify the vector structure. The construct and the virus were both tested in vitro.
How to cite: pAAV-Syn-Mac-GFP was a gift from Edward Boyden (Addgene plasmid # 58853 ; http://n2t.net/addgene:58853 ; RRID:Addgene_58853)
