[The description below was written by a language model from this plasmid's Addgene catalogue record and pLannotate feature annotations shown in this document.]
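Description:
pAAV-Syn-Mac-GFP is an adeno-associated virus transfer plasmid for neuron-targeted expression of the light-driven proton pump Mac fused to GFP. The expression cassette is flanked by two AAV2 inverted terminal repeats, which are the cis elements needed for replication and packaging of the intervening DNA into recombinant AAV particles when helper functions are supplied in trans. The plasmid of about 6.4 kb is propagated in E. coli through a ColE1/pUC-type origin and selected with ampicillin via the β-lactamase gene. It also carries an f1 phage origin. The catalogue lists it as low copy and suggests recombination-deficient strains, which is consistent with the instability typical of ITRs. The depositor notes that parts of the origin and both ITRs were not fully sequenced, and that the structure was checked by restriction digests.

Between the ITRs, the human synapsin I promoter confers neuron-specific transcription of the Mac opsin from the fungus Leptosphaeria maculans, cloned between BamHI and EcoRI sites with EGFP fused at its C terminus so that expressing cells can be seen by fluorescence. The automated annotation labels the opsin reading frame as Neurospora crassa nop-1, which most likely reflects homology to a related fungal opsin rather than the true identity of the insert. Downstream, a WPRE enhances transcript stability and expression, and the human growth hormone polyadenylation signal terminates the message. Short annotated fragments of SV40 small t antigen, the EF-1α core promoter, bom and rop appear to be backbone remnants or partial matches, not functional parts. The associated publication concerns optical neural silencing by light-driven proton pumps, so the construct serves for optogenetic inhibition of neurons, either by direct transfection or by AAV delivery. The depositor reports that both the plasmid and the virus were tested in vitro.
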