Features (pLannotate 1.2.2; 16 found; start..end, strand, type, name):
      1..141     -  repeat_region  AAV2 ITR: inverted terminal repeat of adeno-associated virus serotype 2 inverted
    163..229     +  CDS            small t antigen (fragment): SV40 (simian virus 40) small t antigen
    255..308     +  promoter       EF-1α core promoter (fragment): core promoter for human elongation factor EF-1α
    352..799     +  promoter       hSyn promoter: human synapsin I promoter; confers neuron-specific expression (Kügler et al., 2003)
    884..1750    +  CDS            nop-1: NOP1_NEUCR - Experimental evidence at protein level: Swiss-Prot protein existence level 1. Could facilitate a sensory photoresponse. From Neurospora crassa (strain ATCC 24698 / 74-OR23-1A / CBS 708.71 / DSM 1257 / FGSC 987).
   1772..2488    +  CDS            EGFP: the original enhanced GFP (Yang et al., 1996) mammalian codon-optimized
   2513..3101    +  misc_feature   WPRE: woodchuck hepatitis virus posttranscriptional regulatory element
   3121..3597    +  polyA_signal   hGH poly(A) signal: human growth hormone polyadenylation signal
   3643..3783    +  repeat_region  AAV2 ITR: inverted terminal repeat of adeno-associated virus serotype 2 inverted
   3788..3839    -  misc_feature   bom (fragment): basis of mobility region from pBR322
   3858..4313    +  rep_origin     f1 ori (sequence partly withheld): f1 bacteriophage origin of replication; arrow indicates direction of (+) strand synthesis
   4314..4363    -  misc_feature   bom (fragment): basis of mobility region from pBR322
   4465..4500    -  CDS            rop (fragment): Rop protein, which maintains plasmids at low copy number; rop
   4595..4699    +  promoter       AmpR promoter: bla
   4700..5560    +  CDS            AmpR: β-lactamase; bla; confers resistance to ampicillin, carbenicillin, and related antibiotics
   5731..6319    +  rep_origin     ori: high-copy-number ColE1/pMB1/pBR322/pUC origin of replication
>Addgene plasmid #58853 | pAAV-Syn-Mac-GFP | depositor full sequence | sequence record 91190 | pAAV-Syn-Mac-GFP sequence 6380 bps
CCTGCAGGCAGCTGCGCGCTCGCTCGCTCACTGAGGCCGCCCGGGCAAAGCCCGGGCGTCGGGCGACCTT
TGGTCGCCCGGCCTCAGTGAGCGAGCGAGCGCGCAGAGAGGGAGTGGCCAACTCCATCACTAGGGGTTCC
TGCGGCCGCACGCGTTGCAAAGATGGATAAAGTTTTAAACAGAGAGGAATCTTTGCAGCTAATGGACCTT
CTAGGTCTTGAAAGGAGTGGGAATTGGCTCCGGTGCCCGTCAGTGGGCAGAGCGCACATCGCCCACAGTC
CCCGAGAAGTTGGGGGGAGGGGTCGGCAGCAAATGGTTAATTAATCTAGACTGCAGAGGGCCCTGCGTAT
GAGTGCAAGTGGGTTTTAGGACCAGGATGAGGCGGGGTGGGGGTGCCTACCTGACGACCGACCCCGACCC
ACTGGACAAGCACCCAACCCCCATTCCCCAAATTGCGCATCCCCTATCAGAGAGGGGGAGGGGAAACAGG
ATGCGGCGAGGCGCGTGCGCACTGCCAGCTTCAGCACCGCGGACAGTGCCTTCGCCCCCGCCTGGCGGCG
CGCGCCACCGCCGCCTCAGCACTGAAGGCGCGCTGACGTCACTCGCCGGTCCCCCGCAAACTCCCCTTCC
CGGCCACCTTGGTCGCGTCCGCGCCGCCGCCGGCCCAGCCGGACCGCACCACGCGAGGCGCGAGATAGGG
GGGCACGGGCGCGACCATCTGCGCTGCGGCGCCGGCGACTCAGCGCTGCCTCAGTCTGCGGTGGGCAGCG
GAGGAGTCGTGTCGTGCCTGAGAGCGCAGTCGAGAGGATCCGCCACCATGATCGTGGACCAGTTCGAGGA
GGTGCTGATGAAGACCAGCCAGCTGTTCCCACTGCCAACCGCTACCCAGAGCGCCCAGCCAACCCACGTG
GCCCCCGTGCCAACCGTGCTGCCCGACACCCCCATCTACGAGACCGTGGGCGACAGCGGCAGCAAGACCC
TGTGGGTGGTGTTCGTGCTGATGCTGATCGCCAGCGCCGCCTTCACCGCCCTGAGCTGGAAGATCCCCGT
GAACAGGAGGCTGTACCACGTGATCACCACCATCATCACCCTGACCGCCGCCCTGAGCTACTTCGCTATG
GCTACCGGCCACGGAGTGGCCCTGAACAAGATCGTGATCAGGACCCAGCACGACCACGTGCCCGACACCT
ACGAGACCGTGTACCGACAGGTGTACTACGCCAGGTACATCGACTGGGCTATCACCACCCCACTGCTGCT
GCTGGACCTGGGACTGCTGGCTGGAATGAGCGGAGCCCACATCTTCATGGCCATCGTGGCTGACCTGATC
ATGGTGCTGACCGGCCTGTTCGCTGCTTTCGGCAGCGAGGGAACCCCACAGAAGTGGGGATGGTACACCA
TCGCCTGCATCGCCTACATCTTCGTGGTGTGGCACCTGGTGCTGAACGGCGGCGCCAACGCCAGGGTGAA
GGGCGAGAAGCTGAGGAGCTTCTTCGTGGCCATCGGAGCTTACACCCTGATCCTGTGGACCGCTTACCCA
ATCGTGTGGGGACTGGCTGACGGAGCTAGGAAGATCGGAGTGGACGGAGAGATCATCGCTTACGCTGTGC
TGGACGTGCTGGCTAAGGGAGTGTTCGGAGCTTGGCTGCTGGTGACCCACGCCAACCTGAGGGAGAGCGA
CGTGGAGCTGAACGGCTTCTGGGCCAACGGCCTGAACAGGGAGGGCGCCATCAGGATCGGCGAGGACGAC
GGCGCCCGACCGGTAGTAGCAGTGAGCAAGGGCGAGGAGCTGTTCACCGGGGTGGTGCCCATCCTGGTCG
AGCTGGACGGCGACGTAAACGGCCACAAGTTCAGCGTGTCCGGCGAGGGCGAGGGCGATGCCACCTACGG
CAAGCTGACCCTGAAGTTCATTTGCACCACCGGCAAGCTGCCCGTGCCCTGGCCCACCCTCGTGACCACC
CTGACCTACGGCGTGCAGTGCTTCAGCCGCTACCCCGACCACATGAAGCAGCACGACTTCTTCAAGTCCG
CCATGCCCGAAGGCTACGTCCAGGAGCGCACCATCTTCTTCAAGGACGACGGCAACTACAAGACCCGCGC
CGAGGTGAAGTTCGAGGGCGACACCCTGGTGAACCGCATCGAGCTGAAGGGCATCGACTTCAAGGAGGAC
GGCAACATCCTGGGGCACAAGCTGGAGTACAACTACAACAGCCACAACGTCTATATCATGGCCGACAAGC
AGAAGAACGGCATCAAGGTGAACTTCAAGATCCGCCACAACATCGAGGACGGCAGCGTGCAGCTCGCCGA
CCACTACCAGCAGAACACCCCCATCGGCGACGGCCCCGTGCTGCTGCCCGACAACCACTACCTGAGCACC
CAGTCCGCCCTGAGCAAAGACCCCAACGAGAAGCGCGATCACATGGTCCTGCTGGAGTTCGTGACCGCCG
CCGGGATCACTCTCGGCATGGACGAGCTGTACAAGTAAGAATTCCGTACAAAGCTTATCGATAATCAACC
TCTGGATTACAAAATTTGTGAAAGATTGACTGGTATTCTTAACTATGTTGCTCCTTTTACGCTATGTGGA
TACGCTGCTTTAATGCCTTTGTATCATGCTATTGCTTCCCGTATGGCTTTCATTTTCTCCTCCTTGTATA
AATCCTGGTTGCTGTCTCTTTATGAGGAGTTGTGGCCCGTTGTCAGGCAACGTGGCGTGGTGTGCACTGT
GTTTGCTGACGCAACCCCCACTGGTTGGGGCATTGCCACCACCTGTCAGCTCCTTTCCGGGACTTTCGCT
TTCCCCCTCCCTATTGCCACGGCGGAACTCATCGCCGCCTGCCTTGCCCGCTGCTGGACAGGGGCTCGGC
TGTTGGGCACTGACAATTCCGTGGTGTTGTCGGGGAAATCATCGTCCTTTCCTTGGCTGCTCGCCTATGT
TGCCACCTGGATTCTGCGCGGGACGTCCTTCTGCTACGTCCCTTCGGCCCTCAATCCAGCGGACCTTCCT
TCCCGCGGCCTGCTGCCGGCTCTGCGGCCTCTTCCGCGTCTTCGCCTTCGCCCTCAGACGAGTCGGATCT
CCCTTTGGGCCGCCTCCCCGCATCGATACCGGCTCGAGACGGGTGGCATCCCTGTGACCCCTCCCCAGTG
CCTCTCCTGGCCCTGGAAGTTGCCACTCCAGTGCCCACCAGCCTTGTCCTAATAAAATTAAGTTGCATCA
TTTTGTCTGACTAGGTGTCCTTCTATAATATTATGGGGTGGAGGGGGGTGGTATGGAGCAAGGGGCAAGT
TGGGAAGACAACCTGTAGGGCCTGCGGGGTCTATTGGGAACCAAGCTGGAGTGCAGTGGCACAATCTTGG
CTCACTGCAATCTCCGCCTCCTGGGTTCAAGCGATTCTCCTGCCTCAGCCTCCCGAGTTGTTGGGATTCC
AGGCATGCATGACCAGGCTCAGCTAATTTTTGTTTTTTTGGTAGAGACGGGGTTTCACCATATTGGCCAG
GCTGGTCTCCAACTCCTAATCTCAGGTGATCTACCCACCTTGGCCTCCCAAATTGCTGGGATTACAGGCG
TGAACCACTGCTCCCTTCCCTGTCCTTCTCGAGCTGATTTTGTAGGTAACCACGTGCGGACCGAGCGGCC
GCAGGAACCCCTAGTGATGGAGTTGGCCACTCCCTCTCTGCGCGCTCGCTCGCTCACTGAGGCCGGGCGA
CCAAAGGTCGCCCGACGCCCGGGCTTTGCCCGGGCGGCCTCAGTGAGCGAGCGAGCGCGCAGCTGCCTGC
AGGGGCGCCTGATGCGGTATTTTCTCCTTACGCATCTGTGCGGTATTTCACACCGCATA
[95 nt withheld, positions 3840-3934]
T
[46 nt withheld, positions 3936-3981]
C
[141 nt withheld, positions 3983-4123]
CCTTTGACGTTGGAGTCCACGTTCTTT
[37 nt withheld, positions 4151-4187]
ACTCTATCTCGGGCTATTCTTTTGATTTATAAGGGATTTTGCCGATTTCGGTCTATTGGTTAAAAAATGA
GCTGATTTAACAAAAATTTAACGCGAATTTTAACAAAATATTAACGTTTACAATTTTATGGTGCACTCTC
AGTACAATCTGCTCTGATGCCGCATAGTTAAGCCAGCCCCGACACCCGCCAACACCCGCTGACGCGCCCT
GACGGGCTTGTCTGCTCCCGGCATCCGCTTACAGACAAGCTGTGACCGTCTCCGGGAGCTGCATGTGTCA
GAGGTTTTCACCGTCATCACCGAAACGCGCGAGACGAAAGGGCCTCGTGATACGCCTATTTTTATAGGTT
AATGTCATGATAATAATGGTTTCTTAGACGTCAGGTGGCACTTTTCGGGGAAATGTGCGCGGAACCCCTA
TTTGTTTATTTTTCTAAATACATTCAAATATGTATCCGCTCATGAGACAATAACCCTGATAAATGCTTCA
ATAATATTGAAAAAGGAAGAGTATGAGTATTCAACATTTCCGTGTCGCCCTTATTCCCTTTTTTGCGGCA
TTTTGCCTTCCTGTTTTTGCTCACCCAGAAACGCTGGTGAAAGTAAAAGATGCTGAAGATCAGTTGGGTG
CACGAGTGGGTTACATCGAACTGGATCTCAACAGCGGTAAGATCCTTGAGAGTTTTCGCCCCGAAGAACG
TTTTCCAATGATGAGCACTTTTAAAGTTCTGCTATGTGGCGCGGTATTATCCCGTATTGACGCCGGGCAA
GAGCAACTCGGTCGCCGCATACACTATTCTCAGAATGACTTGGTTGAGTACTCACCAGTCACAGAAAAGC
ATCTTACGGATGGCATGACAGTAAGAGAATTATGCAGTGCTGCCATAACCATGAGTGATAACACTGCGGC
CAACTTACTTCTGACAACGATCGGAGGACCGAAGGAGCTAACCGCTTTTTTGCACAACATGGGGGATCAT
GTAACTCGCCTTGATCGTTGGGAACCGGAGCTGAATGAAGCCATACCAAACGACGAGCGTGACACCACGA
TGCCTGTAGCAATGGCAACAACGTTGCGCAAACTATTAACTGGCGAACTACTTACTCTAGCTTCCCGGCA
ACAATTAATAGACTGGATGGAGGCGGATAAAGTTGCAGGACCACTTCTGCGCTCGGCCCTTCCGGCTGGC
TGGTTTATTGCTGATAAATCTGGAGCCGGTGAGCGTGGGTCTCGCGGTATCATTGCAGCACTGGGGCCAG
ATGGTAAGCCCTCCCGTATCGTAGTTATCTACACGACGGGGAGTCAGGCAACTATGGATGAACGAAATAG
ACAGATCGCTGAGATAGGTGCCTCACTGATTAAGCATTGGTAACTGTCAGACCAAGTTTACTCATATATA
CTTTAGATTGATTTAAAACTTCATTTTTAATTTAAAAGGATCTAGGTGAAGATCCTTTTTGATAATCTCA
TGACCAAAATCCCTTAACGTGAGTTTTCGTTCCACTGAGCGTCAGACCCCGTAGAAAAGATCAAAGGATC
TTCTTGAGATCCTTTTTTTCTGCGCGTAATCTGCTGCTTGCAAACAAAAAAACCACCGCTACCAGCGGTG
GTTTGTTTGCCGGATCAAGAGCTACCAACTCTTTTTCCGAAGGTAACTGGCTTCAGCAGAGCGCAGATAC
CAAATACTGTTCTTCTAGTGTAGCCGTAGTTAGGCCACCACTTCAAGAACTCTGTAGCACCGCCTACATA
CCTCGCTCTGCTAATCCTGTTACCAGTGGCTGCTGCCAGTGGCGATAAGTCGTGTCTTACCGGGTTGGAC
TCAAGACGATAGTTACCGGATAAGGCGCAGCGGTCGGGCTGAACGGGGGGTTCGTGCACACAGCCCAGCT
TGGAGCGAACGACCTACACCGAACTGAGATACCTACAGCGTGAGCTATGAGAAAGCGCCACGCTTCCCGA
AGGGAGAAAGGCGGACAGGTATCCGGTAAGCGGCAGGGTCGGAACAGGAGAGCGCACGAGGGAGCTTCCA
GGGGGAAACGCCTGGTATCTTTATAGTCCTGTCGGGTTTCGCCACCTCTGACTTGAGCGTCGATTTTTGT
GATGCTCGTCAGGGGGGCGGAGCCTATGGAAAAACGCCAGCAACGCGGCCTTTTTACGGTTCCTGGCCTT
TTGCTGGCCTTTTGCTCACATGT
