>Addgene plasmid #58853 | pAAV-Syn-Mac-GFP | addgene partial sequence | sequence record 94172 | WPRE-R 5'-CATAGCGTAAAAGGAGCAACA-3'
GTCAATCTTTCACAAATTTTGTAATCCAGAGGTTGATTATCGATAAGCTTTGTACGGAATTCTTACTTGT
ACAGCTCGTCCATGCCGAGAGTGATCCCGGCGGCGGTCACGAACTCCAGCAGGACCATGTGATCGCGCTT
CTCGTTGGGGTCTTTGCTCAGGGCGGACTGGGTGCTCAGGTAGTGGTTGTCGGGCAGCAGCACGGGGCCG
TCGCCGATGGGGGTGTTCTGCTGGTAGTGGTCGGCGAGCTGCACGCTGCCGTCCTCGATGTTGTGGCGGA
TCTTGAAGTTCACCTTGATGCCGTTCTTCTGCTTGTCGGCCATGATATAGACGTTGTGGCTGTTGTAGTT
GTACTCCAGCTTGTGCCCCAGGATGTTGCCGTCCTCCTTGAAGTCGATGCCCTTCAGCTCGATGCGGTTC
ACCAGGGTGTCGCCCTCGAACTTCACCTCGGCGCGGGTCTTGTAGTTGCCGTCGTCCTTGAAGAAGATGG
TGCGCTCCTGGACGTAGCCTTCGGGCATGGCGGACTTGAAGAAGTCGTGCTGCTTCATGTGGTCGGGGTA
GCGGCTGAAGCACTGCACGCCGTAGGTCAGGGTGGTCACGAGGGTGGGCCAGGGCACGGGCAGCTTGCCG
GTGGTGCAAATGAACTTCAGGGTCAGCTTGCCGTAGGTGGCATCGCCCTCGCCCTCGCCGGACACGCTGA
ACTTGTGGCCGTTTACGTCGCCGTCCAGCTCGACCAGGATGGGCACCACCCCGGTGAACAGCTCCTCGCC
CTTGCTCACTGCTACTACCGGTCGGGCGCCGTCGTCCTCGCCGATCCTGATGGCGCCCTCCCTGTTCAGG
CCGTTGGCCCAGAAGCCGTTCAGCTCCACGTCGCTCTCCCTCAGGTTGGCGTGGGTCACCAGCAGCCAAG
CTCCGAACACTCCCTTAGCCAGCACGTCCAGCACAGCGTAAGCGATGATCTCTCCGTCCACTCCGATCTT
CCTAGCTCCGTCAGCCAGTCCC
