>Addgene plasmid #58853 | pAAV-Syn-Mac-GFP | addgene partial sequence | sequence record 94173 | hSyn1pro-F 5'-gcaagtgggttttaggacca-3'
GGGTGCCTACCTGACGACCGACCCCGACCCACTGGACAAGCACCCAACCCCCATTCCCCAAATTGCGCAT
CCCCTATCAGAGAGGGGGAGGGGAAACAGGATGCGGCGAGGCGCGTGCGCACTGCCAGCTTCAGCACCGC
GGACAGTGCCTTCGCCCCCGCCTGGCGGCGCGCGCCACCGCCGCCTCAGCACTGAAGGCGCGCTGACGTC
ACTCGCCGGTCCCCCGCAAACTCCCCTTCCCGGCCACCTTGGTCGCGTCCGCGCCGCCGCCGGCCCAGCC
GGACCGCACCACGCGAGGCGCGAGATAGGGGGGCACGGGCGCGACCATCTGCGCTGCGGCGCCGGCGACT
CAGCGCTGCCTCAGTCTGCGGTGGGCAGCGGAGGAGTCGTGTCGTGCCTGAGAGCGCAGTCGAGAGGATC
CGCCACCATGATCGTGGACCAGTTCGAGGAGGTGCTGATGAAGACCAGCCAGCTGTTCCCACTGCCAACC
GCTACCCAGAGCGCCCAGCCAACCCACGTGGCCCCCGTGCCAACCGTGCTGCCCGACACCCCCATCTACG
AGACCGTGGGCGACAGCGGCAGCAAGACCCTGTGGGTGGTGTTCGTGCTGATGCTGATCGCCAGCGCCGC
CTTCACCGCCCTGAGCTGGAAGATCCCCGTGAACAGGAGGCTGTACCACGTGATCACCACCATCATCACC
CTGACCGCCGCCCTGAGCTACTTCGCTATGGCTACCGGCCACGGAGTGGCCCTGAACAAGATCGTGATCA
GGACCCAGCACGACCACGTGCCCGACACCTACGAGACCGTGTACCGACAGGTGTACTACGCCAGGTACAT
CGACTGGGCTATCACCACCCCACTGCTGCTGCTGGACCTGGGACTGCTGGCTGGAATGAGCGGAGCCCAC
ATCTTCATGGCCATCGTGGCTGACCTGATCATGGTGCTGACCGGCCTGTTCGCTGCTTTCGGCAGCGAGG
GAACCCCACAGAAGTGGGGATGGTACACCATCGCCTGCATCGCCTACATCTTCGTGGTGTGGCACCTGGT
GCTGAACGGCGGCGCCAACGCCAGGGTGAAGGGCGAGAA
