>Addgene plasmid #58853 | pAAV-Syn-Mac-GFP | addgene partial sequence | sequence record 131927 | EGFP-N 5'-CGTCGCCGTCCAGCTCGACCAG-3'
CCCTCCCTGTTCAGGCCGTTGGCCCAGAAGCCGTTCAGCTCCACGTCGCTCTCCCTCAGGTTGGCGTGGG
TCACCAGCAGCCAAGCTCCGAACACTCCCTTAGCCAGCACGTCCAGCACAGCGTAAGCGATGATCTCTCC
GTCCACTCCGATCTTCCTAGCTCCGTCAGCCAGTCCCCACACGATTGGGTAAGCGGTCCACAGGATCAGG
GTGTAAGCTCCGATGGCCACGAAGAAGCTCCTCAGCTTCTCGCCCTTCACCCTGGCGTTGGCGCCGCCGT
TCAGCACCAGGTGCCACACCACGAAGATGTAGGCGATGCAGGCGATGGTGTACCATCCCCACTTCTGTGG
GGTTCCCTCGCTGCCGAAAGCAGCGAACAGGCCGGTCAGCACCATGATCAGGTCAGCCACGATGGCCATG
AAGATGTGGGCTCCGCTCATTCCAGCCAGCAGTCCCAGGTCCAGCAGCAGCAGTGGGGTGGTGATAGCCC
AGTCGATGTACCTGGCGTAGTACACCTGTCGGTACACGGTCTCGTAGGTGTCGGGCACGTGGTCGTGCTG
GGTCCTGATCACGATCTTGTTCAGGGCCACTCCGTGGCCGGTAGCCATAGCGAAGTAGCTCAGGGCGGCG
GTCAGGGTGATGATGGTGGTGATCACGTGGTACAGCCTCCTGTTCACGGGGATCTTCCAGCTCAGGGCGG
TGAAGGCGGCGCTGGCGATCAGCATCAGCACGAACACCACCCACAGGGTCTTGCTGCCGCTGTCGCCCAC
GGTCTCGTAGATGGGGGT
